>Addgene plasmid #240050 | pAAV-CAG-cyOFP-WPRE | depositor full sequence | sequence record 473029 | Full Sequence
CCTGCAGGCAGCTGCGCGCTCGCTCGCTCACTGAGGCCGCCCGGGCAAAGCCCGGGCGTCGGGCGACCTT
TGGTCGCCCGGCCTCAGTGAGCGAGCGAGCGCGCAGAGAGGGAGTGGCCAACTCCATCACTAGGGGTTCC
TGCGGCCGCACGCGTATTGACGTCAATAATGACGTATGTTCCCATAGTAACGCCAATAGGGACTTTCCAT
TGACGTCAATGGGTGGACTATTTACGGTAAACTGCCCACTTGGCAGTACATCAAGTGTATCATATGCCAA
GTACGCCCCCTATTGACGTCAATGACGGTAAATGGCCCGCCTGGCATTATGCCCAGTACATGACCTTATG
GGACTTTCCTACTTGGCAGTACATCTACGTATTAGTCATCGCTATTACCATGGTCGAGGTGAGCCCCACG
TTCTGCTTCACTCTCCCCATCTCCCCCCCCTCCCCACCCCCAATTTTGTATTTATTTATTTTTTAATTAT
TTTGTGCAGCGATGGGGGCGGGGGGGGGGGGGGGGCGCGCGCCAGGCGGGGCGGGGCGGGGCGAGGGGCG
GGGCGGGGCGAGGCGGAGAGGTGCGGCGGCAGCCAATCAGAGCGGCGCGCTCCGAAAGTTTCCTTTTATG
GCGAGGCGGCGGCGGCGGCGGCCCTATAAAAAGCGAAGCGCGCGGCGGGCGGGAGTCGCTGCGACGCTGC
CTTCGCCCCGTGCCCCGCTCCGCCGCCGCCTCGCGCCGCCCGCCCCGGCTCTGACTGACCGCGTTACTCC
CACAGGTGAGCGGGCGGGACGGCCCTTCTCCTCCGGGCTGTAATTAGCGCTTGGTTTAATGACGGCTTGT
TTCTTTTCTGTGGCTGCGTGAAAGCCTTGAGGGGCTCCGGGAGGGCCCTTTGTGCGGGGGGAGCGGCTCG
GGGCTGTCCGCGGGGGGACGGCTGCCTTCGGGGGGGACGGGGCAGGGCGGGGTTCGGCTTCTGGCGTGTG
ACCGGCGGCTCTAGAGCCTCTGCTAACCATGTTCATGCCTTCTTCTTTTTCCTACAGCTCCTGGGCAACG
TGCTGGTTATTGTGCTGTCTCATCATTTTGGCAAAGAATTGGATCCGATGGTGAGCAAGGGCGAGGAGCT
GATCAAGGAGAACATGAGAAGCAAGCTGTACCTGGAAGGCAGCGTGAACGGCCACCAGTTCAAGTGCACC
CACGAAGGGGAGGGCAAGCCCTACGAGGGCAAGCAGACCAACAGGATCAAGGTGGTGGAGGGAGGCCCCC
TGCCGTTCGCATTCGACATCCTGGCCACCCACTTTATGTACGGGAGCAAGGTGTTCATCAAGTACCCCGC
CGACCTCCCCGATTATTTTAAGCAGTCCTTCCCTGAGGGCTTCACATGGGAGAGAGTCATGGTGTTCGAA
GACGGGGGCGTGCTGACCGCCACCCAGGACACCAGCCTCCAGGACGGCGAGCTCATCTACAACGTCAAGG
TCAGAGGGGTGAACTTCCCAGCCAACGGCCCCGTGATGCAGAAGAAAACACTGGGCTGGGAGCCCAGCAC
CGAGACCATGTACCCCGCTGACGGCGGCCTGGAAGGCAGATGCGACAAGGCCCTGAAGCTCGTGGGCGGG
GGCCACCTGCACGTCAACTTCAAGACCACATACAAGTCCAAGAAACCCGTGAAGATGCCCGGCGTCCACT
ACGTGGACCGCAGACTGGAAAGAATCAAGGAGGCCGACAACGAGACCTACGTCGAGCAGTACGAGCACGC
TGTGGCCAGATACTCCAACCTGGGCGGAGGCATGGACGAGCTGTACAAGTAATGAATTCGAAGCTTATCG
ATAATCAACCTCTGGATTACAAAATTTGTGAAAGATTGACTGGTATTCTTAACTATGTTGCTCCTTTTAC
GCTATGTGGATACGCTGCTTTAATGCCTTTGTATCATGCTATTGCTTCCCGTATGGCTTTCATTTTCTCC
TCCTTGTATAAATCCTGGTTGCTGTCTCTTTATGAGGAGTTGTGGCCCGTTGTCAGGCAACGTGGCGTGG
TGTGCACTGTGTTTGCTGACGCAACCCCCACTGGTTGGGGCATTGCCACCACCTGTCAGCTCCTTTCCGG
GACTTTCGCTTTCCCCCTCCCTATTGCCACGGCGGAACTCATCGCCGCCTGCCTTGCCCGCTGCTGGACA
GGGGCTCGGCTGTTGGGCACTGACAATTCCGTGGTGTTGTCGGGGAAATCATCGTCCTTTCCTTGGCTGC
TCGCCTATGTTGCCACCTGGATTCTGCGCGGGACGTCCTTCTGCTACGTCCCTTCGGCCCTCAATCCAGC
GGACCTTCCTTCCCGCGGCCTGCTGCCGGCTCTGCGGCCTCTTCCGCGTCTTCGCCTTCGCCCTCAGACG
AGTCGGATCTCCCTTTGGGCCGCCTCCCCGCATCGATACCGAGCGCTGCTCGAGAGATCTACGGGTGGCA
TCCCTGTGACCCCTCCCCAGTGCCTCTCCTGGCCCTGGAAGTTGCCACTCCAGTGCCCACCAGCCTTGTC
CTAATAAAATTAAGTTGCATCATTTTGTCTGACTAGGTGTCCTTCTATAATATTATGGGGTGGAGGGGGG
TGGTATGGAGCAAGGGGCAAGTTGGGAAGACAACCTGTAGGGCCTGCGGGGTCTATTGGGAACCAAGCTG
GAGTGCAGTGGCACAATCTTGGCTCACTGCAATCTCCGCCTCCTGGGTTCAAGCGATTCTCCTGCCTCAG
CCTCCCGAGTTGTTGGGATTCCAGGCATGCATGACCAGGCTCAGCTAATTTTTGTTTTTTTGGTAGAGAC
GGGGTTTCACCATATTGGCCAGGCTGGTCTCCAACTCCTAATCTCAGGTGATCTACCCACCTTGGCCTCC
CAAATTGCTGGGATTACAGGCGTGAACCACTGCTCCCTTCCCTGTCCTTCTGATTTTGTAGGTAACCACG
TGCGGACCGAGCGGCCGCAGGAACCCCTAGTGATGGAGTTGGCCACTCCCTCTCTGCGCGCTCGCTCGCT
CACTGAGGCCGGGCGACCAAAGGTCGCCCGACGCCCGGGCTTTGCCCGGGCGGCCTCAGTGAGCGAGCGA
GCGCGCAGCTGCCTGCAGGGGCGCCTGATGCGGTATTTTCTCCTTACGCATCTGTGCGGTATTTCACACC
GCATA
[142 nt withheld, positions 3156-3297]
C
[141 nt withheld, positions 3299-3439]
CCTTTGACGTTGGAGTCCACGTTCTTT
[37 nt withheld, positions 3467-3503]
ACCCTATCTCGGGCTATTCTTTTGATTTATAAGGGATTTTGCCGATTTCGGCCTATTGGTTAAAAAATGA
GCTGATTTAACAAAAATTTAACGCGAATTTTAACAAAATATTAACGTTTACAATTTTATGGTGCACTCTC
AGTACAATCTGCTCTGATGCCGCATAGTTAAGCCAGCCCCGACACCCGCCAACACCCGCTGACGCGCCCT
GACGGGCTTGTCTGCTCCCGGCATCCGCTTACAGACAAGCTGTGACCGTCTCCGGGAGCTGCATGTGTCA
GAGGTTTTCACCGTCATCACCGAAACGCGCGAGACGAAAGGGCCTCGTGATACGCCTATTTTTATAGGTT
AATGTCATGATAATAATGGTTTCTTAGACGTCAGGTGGCACTTTTCGGGGAAATGTGCGCGGAACCCCTA
TTTGTTTATTTTTCTAAATACATTCAAATATGTATCCGCTCATGAGACAATAACCCTGATAAATGCTTCA
ATAATATTGAAAAAGGAAGAGTATGAGTATTCAACATTTCCGTGTCGCCCTTATTCCCTTTTTTGCGGCA
TTTTGCCTTCCTGTTTTTGCTCACCCAGAAACGCTGGTGAAAGTAAAAGATGCTGAAGATCAGTTGGGTG
CACGAGTGGGTTACATCGAACTGGATCTCAACAGCGGTAAGATCCTTGAGAGTTTTCGCCCCGAAGAACG
TTTTCCAATGATGAGCACTTTTAAAGTTCTGCTATGTGGCGCGGTATTATCCCGTATTGACGCCGGGCAA
GAGCAACTCGGTCGCCGCATACACTATTCTCAGAATGACTTGGTTGAGTACTCACCAGTCACAGAAAAGC
ATCTTACGGATGGCATGACAGTAAGAGAATTATGCAGTGCTGCCATAACCATGAGTGATAACACTGCGGC
CAACTTACTTCTGACAACGATCGGAGGACCGAAGGAGCTAACCGCTTTTTTGCACAACATGGGGGATCAT
GTAACTCGCCTTGATCGTTGGGAACCGGAGCTGAATGAAGCCATACCAAACGACGAGCGTGACACCACGA
TGCCTGTAGCAATGGCAACAACGTTGCGCAAACTATTAACTGGCGAACTACTTACTCTAGCTTCCCGGCA
ACAATTAATAGACTGGATGGAGGCGGATAAAGTTGCAGGACCACTTCTGCGCTCGGCCCTTCCGGCTGGC
TGGTTTATTGCTGATAAATCTGGAGCCGGTGAGCGTGGGTCTCGCGGTATCATTGCAGCACTGGGGCCAG
ATGGTAAGCCCTCCCGTATCGTAGTTATCTACACGACGGGGAGTCAGGCAACTATGGATGAACGAAATAG
ACAGATCGCTGAGATAGGTGCCTCACTGATTAAGCATTGGTAACTGTCAGACCAAGTTTACTCATATATA
CTTTAGATTGATTTAAAACTTCATTTTTAATTTAAAAGGATCTAGGTGAAGATCCTTTTTGATAATCTCA
TGACCAAAATCCCTTAACGTGAGTTTTCGTTCCACTGAGCGTCAGACCCCGTAGAAAAGATCAAAGGATC
TTCTTGAGATCCTTTTTTTCTGCGCGTAATCTGCTGCTTGCAAACAAAAAAACCACCGCTACCAGCGGTG
GTTTGTTTGCCGGATCAAGAGCTACCAACTCTTTTTCCGAAGGTAACTGGCTTCAGCAGAGCGCAGATAC
CAAATACTGTCCTTCTAGTGTAGCCGTAGTTAGGCCACCACTTCAAGAACTCTGTAGCACCGCCTACATA
CCTCGCTCTGCTAATCCTGTTACCAGTGGCTGCTGCCAGTGGCGATAAGTCGTGTCTTACCGGGTTGGAC
TCAAGACGATAGTTACCGGATAAGGCGCAGCGGTCGGGCTGAACGGGGGGTTCGTGCACACAGCCCAGCT
TGGAGCGAACGACCTACACCGAACTGAGATACCTACAGCGTGAGCTATGAGAAAGCGCCACGCTTCCCGA
AGGGAGAAAGGCGGACAGGTATCCGGTAAGCGGCAGGGTCGGAACAGGAGAGCGCACGAGGGAGCTTCCA
GGGGGAAACGCCTGGTATCTTTATAGTCCTGTCGGGTTTCGCCACCTCTGACTTGAGCGTCGATTTTTGT
GATGCTCGTCAGGGGGGCGGAGCCTATGGAAAAACGCCAGCAACGCGGCCTTTTTACGGTTCCTGGCCTT
TTGCTGGCCTTTTGCTCACATGT
Features (pLannotate 1.2.2; 17 found; start..end, strand, type, name):
      1..141     -  repeat_region  AAV2 ITR: inverted terminal repeat of adeno-associated virus serotype 2 inverted
    156..402     +  enhancer       CMV enhancer (fragment): human cytomegalovirus immediate early enhancer
    404..681     +  promoter       chicken β-actin promoter: No description available
    682..818     +  intron         hybrid intron (fragment): hybrid between chicken β-actin (CBA) and minute virus of mice (MMV) introns (Gray et al., 2011)
    907..1037    +  intron         chimeric intron (fragment): chimera between introns from chicken β-actin and rabbit β-globin
   1035..1103    +  CDS            HBB (fragment): HBB_LEPEU - Experimental evidence at protein level: Swiss-Prot protein existence level 1. Involved in oxygen transport from the lung to the various peripheral tissues. From Lepus europaeus (European hare).
   1098..1799    +  CDS            CyOFP1: CyOFP1 is a basic (constitutively fluorescent) long stokes shift fluorescent protein published in 2016, derived from Entacmaea quadricolor. It is reported to be a very rapidly-maturing monomer with moderate acid sensitivity.
   1823..2411    +  misc_feature   WPRE: woodchuck hepatitis virus posttranscriptional regulatory element
   2443..2919    +  polyA_signal   hGH poly(A) signal: human growth hormone polyadenylation signal
   2959..3099    +  repeat_region  AAV2 ITR: inverted terminal repeat of adeno-associated virus serotype 2 inverted
   3104..3155    -  misc_feature   bom (fragment): basis of mobility region from pBR322
   3174..3554    +  rep_origin     M13 ori (sequence partly withheld): M13 bacteriophage origin of replication; arrow indicates direction of (+) strand synthesis
   3630..3679    -  misc_feature   bom (fragment): basis of mobility region from pBR322
   3781..3816    -  CDS            rop (fragment): Rop protein, which maintains plasmids at low copy number; rop
   3911..4015    +  promoter       AmpR promoter: bla
   4016..4876    +  CDS            AmpR: β-lactamase; bla; confers resistance to ampicillin, carbenicillin, and related antibiotics
   5047..5635    +  rep_origin     ori: high-copy-number ColE1/pMB1/pBR322/pUC origin of replication
