>Addgene plasmid #240050 | pAAV-CAG-cyOFP-WPRE | addgene full sequence | sequence record 478903 | Addgene Long Read Sequencing Result
CTGCGCGCTCGCTCGCTCACTGAGGCCGCCCGGGCAAAGCCCGGGCGTCGGGCGACCTTTGGTCGCCCGG
CCTCAGTGAGCGAGCGAGCGCGCAGAGAGGGAGTGGCCAACTCCATCACTAGGGGTTCCTTGTAGTTAAT
GATTAACCCGCCATGCTACTTATCTACGTAGCCATGCTCTAGGTACCATTGACGTCAATAATGACGTATG
TTCCCATAGTAACGCCAATAGGGACTTTCCATTGACGTCAATGGGTGGAGTATTTACGGTAAACTGCCCA
CTTGGCAGTACATCAAGTGTATCATATGCCAAGTACGCCCCCTATTGACGTCAATGACGGTAAATGGCCC
GCCTGGCATTATGCCCAGTACATGACCTTATGGGACTTTCCTACTTGGCAGTACATCTACGTATTAGTCA
TCGCTATTACCATGGTCGAGGTGAGCCCCACGTTCTGCTTCACTCTCCCCATCTCCCCCCCCTCCCCACC
CCCAATTTTGTATTTATTTATTTTTTAATTATTTTGTGCAGCGATGGGGGCGGGGGGGGGGGGGGGGGCG
CGCGCCAGGCGGGGCGGGGCGGGGCGAGGGGCGGGGCGGGGCGAGGCGGAGAGGTGCGGCGGCAGCCAAT
CAGAGCGGCGCGCTCCGAAAGTTTCCTTTTATGGCGAGGCGGCGGCGGCGGCGGCCCTATAAAAAGCGAA
GCGCGCGGCGGGCGGGAGTCGCTGCGCGCTGCCTTCGCCCCGTGCCCCGCTCCGCCGCCGCCTCGCGCCG
CCCGCCCCGGCTCTGACTGACCGCGTTACTCCCACAGGTGAGCGGGCGGGACGGCCCTTCTCCTCCGGGC
TGTAATTAGCGCTTGGTTTAATGACGGCTTGTTTCTTTTCTGTGGCTGCGTGAAAGCCTTGAGGGGCTCC
GGGAGGGCCCTTTGTGCGGGGGGAGCGGCTCGGGGCTGTCCGCGGGGGGACGGCTGCCTTCGGGGGGGAC
GGGGCAGGGCGGGGTTCGGCTTCTGGCGTGTGACCGGCGGCTCTAGAGCCTCTGCTAACCATGTTCATGC
CTTCTTCTTTTTCCTACAGCTCCTGGGCAACGTGCTGGTTATTGTGCTGTCTCATCATTTTGGCAAAGAA
TTGGATCCGATGGTGAGCAAGGGCGAGGAGCTGATCAAGGAGAACATGAGAAGCAAGCTGTACCTGGAAG
GCAGCGTGAACGGCCACCAGTTCAAGTGCACCCACGAAGGGGAGGGCAAGCCCTACGAGGGCAAGCAGAC
CAACAGGATCAAGGTGGTGGAGGGAGGCCCCCTGCCGTTCGCATTCGACATCCTGGCCACCCACTTTATG
TACGGGAGCAAGGTGTTCATCAAGTACCCCGCCGACCTCCCCGATTATTTTAAGCAGTCCTTCCCTGAGG
GCTTCACATGGGAGAGAGTCATGGTGTTCGAAGACGGGGGCGTGCTGACCGCCACCCAGGACACCAGCCT
CCAGGACGGCGAGCTCATCTACAACGTCAAGGTCAGAGGGGTGAACTTCCCAGCCAACGGCCCCGTGATG
CAGAAGAAAACACTGGGCTGGGAGCCCAGCACCGAGACCATGTACCCCGCTGACGGCGGCCTGGAAGGCA
GATGCGACAAGGCCCTGAAGCTCGTGGGCGGGGGCCACCTGCACGTCAACTTCAAGACCACATACAAGTC
CAAGAAACCCGTGAAGATGCCCGGCGTCCACTACGTGGACCGCAGACTGGAAAGAATCAAGGAGGCCGAC
AACGAGACCTACGTCGAGCAGTACGAGCACGCTGTGGCCAGATACTCCAACCTGGGCGGAGGCATGGACG
AGCTGTACAAGTAATGAATTCGAAGCTTATCGATAATCAACCTCTGGATTACAAAATTTGTGAAAGATTG
ACTGGTATTCTTAACTATGTTGCTCCTTTTACGCTATGTGGATACGCTGCTTTAATGCCTTTGTATCATG
CTATTGCTTCCCGTATGGCTTTCATTTTCTCCTCCTTGTATAAATCCTGGTTGCTGTCTCTTTATGAGGA
GTTGTGGCCCGTTGTCAGGCAACGTGGCGTGGTGTGCACTGTGTTTGCTGACGCAACCCCCACTGGTTGG
GGCATTGCCACCACCTGTCAGCTCCTTTCCGGGACTTTCGCTTTCCCCCTCCCTATTGCCACGGCGGAAC
TCATCGCCGCCTGCCTTGCCCGCTGCTGGACAGGGGCTCGGCTGTTGGGCACTGACAATTCCGTGGTGTT
GTCGGGGAAATCATCGTCCTTTCCTTGGCTGCTCGCCTGTGTTGCCACCTGGATTCTGCGCGGGACGTCC
TTCTGCTACGTCCCTTCGGCCCTCAATCCAGCGGACCTTCCTTCCCGCGGCCTGCTGCCGGCTCTGCGGC
CTCTTCCGCGTCTTCGCCTTCGCCCTCAGACGAGTCGGATCTCCCTTTGGGCCGCCTCCCCGCATCGATA
CCGTCGACTCGCTGATCAGCCTCGACTGTGCCTTCTAGTTGCCAGCCATCTGTTGTTTGCCCCTCCCCCG
TGCCTTCCTTGACCCTGGAAGGTGCCACTCCCACTGTCCTTTCCTAATAAAATGAGGAAATTGCATCGCA
TTGTCTGAGTAGGTGTCATTCTATTCTGGGGGGTGGGGTGGGGCAGGACAGCAAGGGGGAGGATTGGGAA
GACAATAGCAGGCATGCTGGGGATGCGGTGGGCTCTATGGCTTCTGAGGCGGAAAGAACCAGCTGGGGCT
CGACTAGAGCATGGCTACGTAGATAAGTAGCATGGCGGGTTAATCATTAACTACAAGGAACCCCTAGTGA
TGGAGTTGGCCACTCCCTCTCTGCGCGCTCGCTCGCTCACTGAGGCCGGGCGACCAAAGGTCGCCCGACG
CCCGGGCGGCCTCAGTGAGCGAGCGAGCGCGCAGAGCTTTTTGCAAAAGCCTAGGCCTCCAAAAAAGCCT
CCTCACTACTTCTGGAATAGCTCAGAGGCCGAGGCGGCCTCGGCCTCTGCATAAATAAAAAAAATTAGTC
AGCCATGGGGCGGAGAATGGGCGGAACTGGGCGGAGTTAGGGGCGGGATGGGCGGAGTTAGGGGCGGGAC
TATGGTTGCTGACTAATTGAGATGCATGCTTTGCATACTTCTGCCTGCTGGGGAGCCTGGGGACTTTCCA
CACCTGGTTGCTGACTAATTGAGATGCATGCTTTGCATACTTCTGCCTGCTGGGGAGCCTGGGGACTTTC
CACACCCTAACTGACACACATTCCACAGCTGCATTAATGAATCGGCCAACGCGCGGGGAGAGGCGGTTTG
CGTATTGGGCGCTCTTCCGCTTCCTCGCTCACTGACTCGCTGCGCTCGGTCGTTCGGCTGCGGCGAGCGG
TATCAGCTCACTCAAAGGCGGTAATACGGTTATCCACAGAATCAGGGGATAACGCAGGAAAGAACATGTG
AGCAAAAGGCCAGCAAAAGGCCAGGAACCGTAAAAAGGCCGCGTTGCTGGCGTTTTTCCATAGGCTCCGC
CCCCCTGACGAGCATCACAAAAATCGACGCTCAAGTCAGAGGTGGCGAAACCCGACAGGACTATAAAGAT
ACCAGGCGTTTCCCCCTGGAAGCTCCCTCGTGCGCTCTCCTGTTCCGACCCTGCCGCTTACCGGATACCT
GTCCGCCTTTCTCCCTTCGGGAAGCGTGGCGCTTTCTCATAGCTCACGCTGTAGGTATCTCAGTTCGGTG
TAGGTCGTTCGCTCCAAGCTGGGCTGTGTGCACGAACCCCCCGTTCAGCCCGACCGCTGCGCCTTATCCG
GTAACTATCGTCTTGAGTCCAACCCGGTAAGACACGACTTATCGCCACTGGCAGCAGCCACTGGTAACAG
GATTAGCAGAGCGAGGTATGTAGGCGGTGCTACAGAGTTCTTGAAGTGGTGGCCTAACTACGGCTACACT
AGAAGAACAGTATTTGGTATCTGCGCTCTGCTGAAGCCAGTTACCTTCGGAAAAAGAGTTGGTAGCTCTT
GATCCGGCAAACAAACCACCGCTGGTAGCGGTGGTTTTTTTGTTTGCAAGCAGCAGATTACGCGCAGAAA
AAAAGGATCTCAAGAAGATCCTTTGATCTTTTCTACGGGGTCTGACGCTCAGTGGAACGAAAACTCACGT
TAAGGGATTTTGGTCATGAGATTATCAAAAAGGATCTTCACCTAGATCCTTTTAAATTAAAAATGAAGTT
TTAAATCAATCTAAAGTATATATGAGTAAACTTGGTCTGACAGTTACCAATGCTTAATCAGTGAGGCACC
TATCTCAGCGATCTGTCTATTTCGTTCATCCATAGTTGCCTGACTCCCCGTCGTGTAGATAACTACGATA
CGGGAGGGCTTACCATCTGGCCCCAGTGCTGCAATGATACCGCGAGACCCACGCTCACCGGCTCCAGATT
TATCAGCAATAAACCAGCCAGCCGGAAGGGCCGAGCGCAGAAGTGGTCCTGCAACTTTATCCGCCTCCAT
CCAGTCTATTAATTGTTGCCGGGAAGCTAGAGTAAGTAGTTCGCCAGTTAATAGTTTGCGCAACGTTGTT
GCCATTGCTACAGGCATCGTGGTGTCACGCTCGTCGTTTGGTATGGCTTCATTCAGCTCCGGTTCCCAAC
GATCAAGGCGAGTTACATGATCCCCCATGTTGTGCAAAAAAGCGGTTAGCTCCTTCGGTCCTCCGATCGT
TGTCAGAAGTAAGTTGGCCGCAGTGTTATCACTCATGGTTATGGCAGCACTGCATAATTCTCTTACTGTC
ATGCCATCCGTAAGATGCTTTTCTGTGACTGGTGAGTACTCAACCAAGTCATTCTGAGAATAGTGTATGC
GGCGACCGAGTTGCTCTTGCCCGGCGTCAATACGGGATAATACCGCGCCACATAGCAGAACTTTAAAAGT
GCTCATCATTGGAAAACGTTCTTCGGGGCGAAAACTCTCAAGGATCTTACCGCTGTTGAGATCCAGTTCG
ATGTAACCCACTCGTGCACCCAACTGATCTTCAGCATCTTTTACTTTCACCAGCGTTTCTGGGTGAGCAA
AAACAGGAAGGCAAAATGCCGCAAAAAAGGGAATAAGGGCGACACGGAAATGTTGAATACTCATACTCTT
CCTTTTTCAATATTATTGAAGCATTTATCAGGGTTATTGTCTCATGAGCGGATACATATTTGAATGTATT
TAGAAAAATAAACAAATAGGGGTTCCGCGCACATTTCCCCGAAAAGTGCCACCTGACGTCTAAGAAACCA
TTATTATCATGACATTAACCTATAAAAATAGGCGTATCACGAGGCCCTTTCGTCTCGCGCGTTTCGGTGA
TGACGGTGAAAACCTCTGACACATGCAGCTCCCGGAGACGGTCACAGCTTGTCTGTAAGCGGATGCCGGG
AGCAGACAAGCCCGTCAGGGCGCGTCAGCGGGTGTTGGCGGGTGTCGGGGCTGGCTTAACTATGCGGCAT
CAGAGCAGATTGTACTGAGAGTGCACCATTCGACGCTCTCCCTTATGCGACTCCTGCATTAGGAAGCAGC
CCAGTAGTAGGTTGAGGCCGTTGAGCACCGCCGCCGCAAGGAATGGTGCATGCAAGGAGATGGCGCCCAA
CAGTCCCCCGGCCACGGGGCCTGCCACCATACCCACGCCGAAACAAGCGCTCATGAGCCCGAAGTGGCGA
GCCCGATCTTCCCCATCGGTGATGTCGGCGATATAGGCGCCAGCAACCGCACCTGTGGCGCCGGTGATGC
CGGCCACGATGCGTCCGGCGTAGAGGATCTGGCTAGCGATGACCCTGCTGATTGGTTCGCTGACCATTTC
CGGGTGCGGGACGGCGTTACCAGAAACTCAGAAGGTTCGTCCAACCAAACCGACTCTGACGGCAGTTTAC
GAGAGAGATGATAGGGTCTGCTTCAGTAAGCCAGATGCTACACAATTAGGCTTGTACATATTGTCGTTAG
AACGCGGCTACAATTAATACATAACCTTATGTATCATACACATACGATTTAGGTGACACTATAGAATACA
CGGAATTAATTCTAG
Features (pLannotate 1.2.2; 21 found; start..end, strand, type, name):
    186..434     +  enhancer       CMV enhancer (fragment): human cytomegalovirus immediate early enhancer
    436..714     +  promoter       chicken β-actin promoter: No description available
    715..850     +  intron         hybrid intron (fragment): hybrid between chicken β-actin (CBA) and minute virus of mice (MMV) introns (Gray et al., 2011)
    939..1069    +  intron         chimeric intron (fragment): chimera between introns from chicken β-actin and rabbit β-globin
   1067..1135    +  CDS            HBB (fragment): HBB_LEPEU - Experimental evidence at protein level: Swiss-Prot protein existence level 1. Involved in oxygen transport from the lung to the various peripheral tissues. From Lepus europaeus (European hare).
   1130..1831    +  CDS            CyOFP1: CyOFP1 is a basic (constitutively fluorescent) long stokes shift fluorescent protein published in 2016, derived from Entacmaea quadricolor. It is reported to be a very rapidly-maturing monomer with moderate acid sensitivity.
   1855..2443    +  misc_feature   WPRE: woodchuck hepatitis virus posttranscriptional regulatory element
   2476..2700    +  polyA_signal   bGH poly(A) signal: bovine growth hormone polyadenylation signal
   2704..2725    +  promoter       SV40 promoter (fragment): SV40 enhancer and early promoter
   2786..2877    +  repeat_region  AAV2 ITR (fragment): inverted terminal repeat of adeno-associated virus serotype 2 inverted
   2877..2906    -  repeat_region  AAV2 ITR (fragment): inverted terminal repeat of adeno-associated virus serotype 2 inverted
   2910..3239    -  promoter       SV40 promoter: SV40 enhancer and early promoter
   3246..3302    -  CDS            lacI (fragment): lac repressor; lacI; The lac repressor binds to the lac operator to inhibit transcription in E. coli. This inhibition can be relieved by adding lactose or isopropyl-β-D-thiogalactopyranoside (IPTG).
   3485..4073    -  rep_origin     ori: high-copy-number ColE1/pMB1/pBR322/pUC origin of replication
   4244..5104    -  CDS            AmpR: β-lactamase; bla; confers resistance to ampicillin, carbenicillin, and related antibiotics
   5105..5209    -  promoter       AmpR promoter: bla
   5304..5339    +  CDS            rop (fragment): Rop protein, which maintains plasmids at low copy number; rop
   5441..5489    +  misc_feature   bom (fragment): basis of mobility region from pBR322
   5490..5769    -  CDS            TcR (fragment): tetracycline efflux protein; tet; confers resistance to tetracycline
   5997..6015    +  promoter       SP6 promoter: promoter for bacteriophage SP6 RNA polymerase
   6034..130     -  repeat_region  AAV2 ITR (fragment) (across the origin): inverted terminal repeat of adeno-associated virus serotype 2 inverted
