[The description below was written by a language model from this plasmid's Addgene catalogue record and pLannotate feature annotations shown in this document.]
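Description:
pAAV-CAG-cyOFP-WPRE is an adeno-associated virus transfer plasmid carrying a recombinant AAV genome for ubiquitous expression of the fluorescent protein cyOFP in mammalian cells. It is maintained in E. coli through a high-copy ColE1/pUC-type origin and selected with ampicillin via the β-lactamase gene. The recorded growth strain is a recombination-deficient one, as is usual for plasmids containing repeat-rich AAV2 inverted terminal repeats (ITRs).

Between the two AAV2 ITRs, which provide the cis signals for genome replication and packaging into capsids, sits a single expression cassette. The CAG promoter is annotated as a CMV immediate-early enhancer fragment, the chicken β-actin promoter and chimeric β-actin/β-globin intron sequence. It drives the synthetic insert listed as cyOFP-H, which the annotation matches to CyOFP1, a monomeric, rapidly maturing, long-Stokes-shift orange fluorescent protein derived from Entacmaea quadricolor. The insert was cloned between retained BamHI and EcoRI sites. A WPRE downstream of the coding sequence enhances transcript stability and expression, and a polyadenylation signal follows it.

The two sequence records differ. The depositor's 5,696 nt sequence shows an hGH poly(A) signal, intact ITRs and an M13 origin in the backbone. The 6,035 nt long-read result instead shows a bGH poly(A) signal, fragmentary ITR matches, and backbone elements including an SV40 promoter, an SP6 promoter and a tetracycline-resistance fragment. The depositor states that these discrepancies have no functional consequences. The associated publication concerns voltage imaging in neurons of behaving mammals, but the record does not specify the role of this construct in that work beyond constitutive cyOFP expression.
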