Addgene plasmid #240050: pAAV-CAG-cyOFP-WPRE
Purpose: An AAV genome that ubiquitously expresses the fluorescent protein cyOFP from the CAG promoter
Depositing lab: Mark Schnitzer. Depositing organization: Stanford University. Publication: Imaging high-frequency voltage dynamics in multiple neuron classes of behaving mammals. Haziza S, Chrapkiewicz R, Zhang Y, Kruzhilin V, Li J, Li J, Delamare G, Swanson R, Buzsaki G, Kannan M, Vasan G, Lin MZ, Zeng H, Daigle TL, Schnitzer MJ. Cell, 188, 1-23, August 7, 2025. doi: 10.1016/j.cell.2025.06.028 PubMed 39185175.
Backbone
  Vector backbone: AAV
  Vector type: AAV
Growth in bacteria
  Bacterial resistance: Ampicillin, 100 μg/mL
  Growth temperature: 37°C
  Growth strain: NEB Stable
  Copy number: High Copy
Gene/Insert
  Gene/Insert name: cyOFP-H
  Species: Synthetic
  Promoter: CAG
  Cloning method: Restriction Enzyme; 5′ cloning site BamHI (not destroyed); 3′ cloning site EcoRI (not destroyed)
  Sequencing primers: 5′ Cag-Fw: gttcggcttctggcgtgtgac; 3′ post-EcoRI-Rv: ctttcacaaattttgtaatccagaggttgattatc
Resource information
  A portion of this plasmid was derived from a plasmid made by: Dr. Michael Lin
Terms and licenses: Academic/Nonprofit Terms; Industry Terms: Not Available to Industry
Depositor comments: The discrepancies between the depositor's sequence and Addgene's sequences have no functional consequences.
How to cite: pAAV-CAG-cyOFP-WPRE was a gift from Mark Schnitzer (Addgene plasmid # 240050 ; http://n2t.net/addgene:240050 ; RRID:Addgene_240050)
